Addgene plasmid #152740: pGBW-m4133941
Purpose: Mammalian expression plasmid for SARS-CoV-2 3'-to-5' exonuclease
Depositing lab: Ginkgo Bioworks & Benjie Chen. Depositing organization: Ginkgo Bioworks.
Backbone
  Vector backbone: pTwist_CMV_Hygro_6
  Backbone size w/o insert (bp): 6525
  Vector type: Mammalian Expression
  Selectable markers: Hygromycin
Growth in bacteria
  Bacterial resistance: Ampicillin, 100 μg/mL
  Growth temperature: 37°C
  Growth strain: DH5alpha
  Copy number: High Copy
Gene/Insert
  Gene/Insert name: SARS-CoV-2 3'-to-5' exonuclease
  Species: Severe acute respiratory syndrome coronavirus 2
  Insert size (bp): 1574
  Mutation: wt
  Entrez Gene: ORF1ab (a.k.a. GU280_gp01)
  Promoter: CMV
  Tag / fusion protein: Cleavable TEV;3xFlag (C terminal on backbone)
  Cloning method: Unknown
Resource information
  A portion of this plasmid was derived from a plasmid made by: GinkgoBioworks
Depositor comments: NCBI reference sequence: YP_009725309.1
How to cite: pGBW-m4133941 was a gift from Ginkgo Bioworks & Benjie Chen (Addgene plasmid # 152740 ; http://n2t.net/addgene:152740 ; RRID:Addgene_152740)
