[The description below was written by a language model from this plasmid's Addgene catalogue record and pLannotate feature annotations shown in this document.]
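Description:
pGBW-m4133941 is a mammalian expression plasmid built on the pTwist_CMV_Hygro_6 backbone that carries the wild-type SARS-CoV-2 3'-to-5' exonuclease, a mature product of the viral ORF1ab replicase polyprotein. The depositor full sequence is about 8.2 kb. In bacteria the plasmid is maintained at high copy through a ColE1/pUC-type origin and selected with ampicillin via a complete β-lactamase gene. For mammalian cells, a separate cassette pairs the human ubiquitin C promoter with a hygromycin B phosphotransferase gene and a synthetic polyadenylation signal, which allows hygromycin selection of transfected cells.

The coding sequence spans the numbering origin of the circular record. The annotation tool matched it to the SARS-CoV-2 replicase polyprotein (R1AB_SARS2). The functional text attached to that match describes the 2'-O-methyltransferase, but this is generic text for the polyprotein entry, and the catalogue identifies the insert as the exonuclease. Expression is driven by the CMV immediate early enhancer and promoter elements located just upstream, and transcripts end at an SV40 poly(A) signal. According to the catalogue, the backbone supplies a C-terminal TEV-cleavable 3xFLAG tag. The feature table shows a FLAG fragment immediately downstream of the insert, which is consistent with this, although the TEV site is not annotated separately. The tag permits detection or affinity capture of the protein and its later removal by TEV protease.

The expression unit is flanked by bacterial rrnG and T7 terminators, short β-globin insulator elements and an additional synthetic poly(A) signal, which presumably shield the cassettes from read-through transcription. The recorded purpose is expression of this viral protein in mammalian cells, and no more specific application is stated.
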