Features (pLannotate 1.2.2; 20 found; start..end, strand, type, name):
   1649..1671    +  CDS            FLAG (fragment): FLAG® epitope tag, followed by an enterokinase cleavage site
   1741..1862    -  polyA_signal   SV40 poly(A) signal: SV40 polyadenylation signal
   1885..1954    -  CDS            large T antigen (fragment): large T antigen from SV40 (simian virus 40)
   1977..2023    +  terminator     T7 terminator: transcription terminator for bacteriophage T7 RNA polymerase
   2053..2189    +  terminator     rrnG terminator: transcription terminator from the E. coli ribosomal RNA rrnG operon (Albrechtsen et al., 1991)
   2234..2305    +  misc_feature   3' β-globin insulator: insulator downstream of the human β-globin locus (Farrell et al., 2002)
   2531..3119    -  rep_origin     ori: high-copy-number ColE1/pMB1/pBR322/pUC origin of replication
   3291..3355    -  CDS            bla(M) (fragment): β-lactamase lacking the signal sequence; bla(M); allows cytosolic expression of β-lactamase
   3619..4828    +  promoter       UbC promoter: human ubiquitin C promoter
   4838..5859    +  CDS            HygR (fragment): hygromycin B phosphotransferase confers resistance to hygromycin
   5887..5935    +  polyA_signal   poly(A) signal: synthetic polyadenylation signal
   6201..7061    +  CDS            AmpR: β-lactamase; bla; confers resistance to ampicillin, carbenicillin, and related antibiotics
   7074..7210    +  terminator     rrnG terminator: transcription terminator from the E. coli ribosomal RNA rrnG operon (Albrechtsen et al., 1991)
   7355..7426    +  misc_feature   5' β-globin insulator: insulator upstream of the human β-globin locus (Farrell et al., 2002)
   7431..7477    -  terminator     T7 terminator: transcription terminator for bacteriophage T7 RNA polymerase
   7495..7543    -  polyA_signal   poly(A) signal: synthetic polyadenylation signal
   7624..7927    +  enhancer       CMV enhancer: human cytomegalovirus immediate early enhancer
   8000..8017    -  promoter       CMV promoter (fragment): human cytomegalovirus (CMV) immediate early promoter
   8080..8131    +  promoter       CMVd2 promoter: truncated human cytomegalovirus (CMV) immediate early promoter that yields moderately reduced expression relative to the full-length promoter
   8200..1591    +  CDS            rep (fragment) (across the origin): R1AB_SARS2 - Experimental evidence at protein level: Swiss-Prot protein existence level 1. [2'-O-methyltransferase]: Methyltransferase that mediates mRNA cap 2'-O-ribose methylation to the 5'-cap structure of viral mRNAs. N7-methyl guanosine cap is a prerequisite for binding of nsp16. Therefore plays an essential role in viral mRNAs cap methylation which is essential to evade immune system. From Severe acute respiratory syndrome coronavirus 2 (2019-nCoV) (SARS-CoV-2).
>Addgene plasmid #152740 | pGBW-m4133941 | depositor full sequence | sequence record 295752 | Full Sequence
CACCATGGAAAATGTAACAGGACTCTTTAAAGATTGTAGTAAGGTAATCACTGGGTTACATCCTACACAG
GCACCTACACACCTCAGTGTTGACACTAAATTCAAAACTGAAGGTTTATGTGTTGACATACCTGGCATAC
CTAAGGACATGACCTATAGAAGACTCATCTCTATGATGGGTTTTAAAATGAATTATCAAGTTAATGGTTA
CCCTAACATGTTTATCACCCGCGAAGAAGCTATAAGACATGTACGTGCATGGATTGGCTTCGATGTCGAG
GGGTGTCATGCTACTAGAGAAGCTGTTGGTACCAATTTACCTTTACAGCTAGGTTTTTCTACAGGTGTTA
ACCTAGTTGCTGTACCTACAGGTTATGTTGATACACCTAATAATACAGATTTTTCCAGAGTTAGTGCTAA
ACCACCGCCTGGAGATCAATTTAAACACCTCATACCACTTATGTACAAAGGACTTCCTTGGAATGTAGTG
CGTATAAAGATTGTACAAATGTTAAGTGACACACTTAAAAATCTCTCTGACAGAGTCGTATTTGTCTTAT
GGGCACATGGCTTTGAGTTGACATCTATGAAGTATTTTGTGAAAATAGGACCTGAGCGCACCTGTTGTCT
ATGTGATAGACGTGCCACATGCTTTTCCACTGCTTCAGACACTTATGCCTGTTGGCATCATTCTATTGGA
TTTGATTACGTCTATAATCCGTTTATGATTGATGTTCAACAATGGGGTTTTACAGGTAACCTACAAAGCA
ACCATGATCTGTATTGTCAAGTCCATGGTAATGCACATGTAGCTAGTTGTGATGCAATCATGACTAGGTG
TCTAGCTGTCCACGAGTGCTTTGTTAAGCGTGTTGACTGGACTATTGAATATCCTATAATTGGTGATGAA
CTGAAGATTAATGCGGCTTGTAGAAAGGTTCAACACATGGTTGTTAAAGCTGCATTATTAGCAGACAAAT
TCCCAGTTCTTCACGACATTGGTAACCCTAAAGCTATTAAGTGTGTACCTCAAGCTGATGTAGAATGGAA
GTTCTATGATGCACAGCCTTGTAGTGACAAAGCTTATAAAATAGAAGAATTATTCTATTCTTATGCCACA
CATTCTGACAAATTCACAGATGGTGTATGCCTATTTTGGAATTGCAATGTCGATAGATATCCTGCTAATT
CCATTGTTTGTAGATTTGACACTAGAGTGCTATCTAACCTTAACTTGCCTGGTTGTGATGGTGGCAGTTT
GTATGTAAATAAACATGCATTCCACACACCAGCTTTTGATAAAAGTGCTTTTGTTAATTTAAAACAATTA
CCATTTTTCTATTACTCTGACAGTCCATGTGAGTCTCATGGAAAACAAGTAGTGTCAGATATAGATTATG
TACCACTAAAGTCTGCTACGTGTATAACACGTTGCAATTTAGGTGGTGCTGTCTGTAGACATCATGCTAA
TGAGTACAGATTGTATCTCGATGCTTATAACATGATGATCTCAGCTGGCTTTAGCTTGTGGGTTTACAAA
CAATTTGATACTTATAACCTCTGGAACACTTTTACAAGACTTGAAAACCTTTACTTTCAGTCGATGGATT
ATAAGGACCACGATGGAGACTACAAAGATCATGACATTGATTACAAGGACGACGATGACAAATAAGGATC
CGCAGGCCTCTGCTAGCTTGACTGACTGAGATACAGCGTACCTTCAGCTCACAGACATGATAAGATACAT
TGATGAGTTTGGACAAACCACAACTAGAATGCAGTGAAAAAAATGCTTTATTTGTGAAATTTGTGATGCT
ATTGCTTTATTTGTAACCATTATAAGCTGCAATAAACAAGTTAACAACAACAATTGCATTCATTTTATGT
TTCAGGTTCAGGGGGAGGTGTGGGAGGTTTTTTAAAGCAAGTAAAACCTCTACAAATGTGGTATTGGCCC
ATCTCTATCGGTATCGTAGCATAACCCCTTGGGGCCTCTAAACGGGTCTTGAGGGGTTTTTTGTGCCCCT
CGGGCCGGATTGCTATCTACCGGCATTGGCGCAGAAAAAAATGCCTGATGCGACGCTGCGCGTCTTATAC
TCCCACATATGCCAGATTCAGCAACGGATACGGCTTCCCCAACTTGCCCACTTCCATACGTGTCCTCCTT
ACCAGAAATTTATCCTTAAGGTCGTCAGCTATCCTGCAGGCGATCTCTCGATTTCGATCAAGACATTCCT
TTAATGGTCTTTTCTGGACACCACTAGGGGTCAGAAGTAGTTCATCAAACTTTCTTCCCTCCCTAATCTC
ATTGGTTACCTTGGGCTATCGAAACTTAATTAACCAGTCAAGTCAGCTACTTGGCGAGATCGACTTGTCT
GGGTTTCGACTACGCTCAGAATTGCGTCAGTCAAGTTCGATCTGGTCCTTGCTATTGCACCCGTTCTCCG
ATTACGAGTTTCATTTAAATCATGTGAGCAAAAGGCCAGCAAAAGGCCAGGAACCGTAAAAAGGCCGCGT
TGCTGGCGTTTTTCCATAGGCTCCGCCCCCCTGACGAGCATCACAAAAATCGACGCTCAAGTCAGAGGTG
GCGAAACCCGACAGGACTATAAAGATACCAGGCGTTTCCCCCTGGAAGCTCCCTCGTGCGCTCTCCTGTT
CCGACCCTGCCGCTTACCGGATACCTGTCCGCCTTTCTCCCTTCGGGAAGCGTGGCGCTTTCTCATAGCT
CACGCTGTAGGTATCTCAGTTCGGTGTAGGTCGTTCGCTCCAAGCTGGGCTGTGTGCACGAACCCCCCGT
TCAGCCCGACCGCTGCGCCTTATCCGGTAACTATCGTCTTGAGTCCAACCCGGTAAGACACGACTTATCG
CCACTGGCAGCAGCCACTGGTAACAGGATTAGCAGAGCGAGGTATGTAGGCGGTGCTACAGAGTTCTTGA
AGTGGTGGCCTAACTACGGCTACACTAGAAGAACAGTATTTGGTATCTGCGCTCTGCTGAAGCCAGTTAC
CTTCGGAAAAAGAGTTGGTAGCTCTTGATCCGGCAAACAAACCACCGCTGGTAGCGGTGGTTTTTTTGTT
TGCAAGCAGCAGATTACGCGCAGAAAAAAAGGATCTCAAGAAGATCCTTTGATCTTTTCTACGGGGTCTG
ACGCTCAGTGGAACGAAAACTCACGTTAAGGGATTTTGGTCATGAGATTATCAAAAAGGATCTTCACCTA
GATCCTTTTAAATTAAAAATGAAGTTTTAAATCAATCTAAAGTATATATGAGTAAACTTGGTCTGACAGT
TACCAATGCTTAATCAGTGAGGCACCTATCTCAGCGATCTGTCTATTTCGTTCATCCATAGTTGCATTTA
AATTTCCGAACTCTCCAAGGCCCTCGTCGGAAAATCTTCAAACCTTTCGTCCGATCCATCTTGCAGGCTA
CCTCTCGAACGAACTATCGCAAGTCTCTTGGCCGGCCTTGCGCCTTGGCTATTGCTTGGCAGCGCCTATC
GCCAGGTATTACTCCAATCCCGAATATCCGAGATCGGGATCACCCGAGAGAAGTTCAACCTACATCCTCA
ATCCCGATCTATCCGAGATCCGAGGAATATCGAAATCGGGGCGCGCCTGGCCTCCGCGCCGGGTTTTGGC
GCCTCCCGCGGGCGCCCCCCTCGTCACGGCGAGCGCTGCCACGTCAGACGAAGGGCGCAGGAGCGTCCTG
ATCCTTCCGCCCGGACGCTCAGGACAGCGGCCCGCTGCTCATAAGACTCGGCCTTAGAACCCCAGTATCA
GCAGAAGGACATTTTAGGACGGGACTTGGGTGACTCTAGGGCACTGGTTTTCTTTCCAGAGAGCGGAACA
GGCGAGGAAAAGTAGTCCCTTCTCGGCGATTCTGCGGAGGGATCTCCGTGGGGCGGTGAACGCCGATGAT
TATATAAGGACGCGCCGGGTGTGGCACAGCTAGTTCCGTCGCAGCCGGGATTTGGGTCGCGGTTCTTGTT
TGTGGATCGCTGTGATCGTCACTTGGTGAGTAGCGGGCTGCTGGGCTGGCCGGGGCTTTCGTGGCCGCCG
GGCCGCTCGGTGGGACGGAAGCGTGTGGAGAGACCGCCAAGGGCTGTAGTCTGGGTCCGCGAGCAAGGTT
GCCCTGAACTGGGGGTTGGGGGGAGCGCAGCAAAATGGCGGCTGTTCCCGAGTCTTGAATGGAAGACGCT
TGTGAGGCGGGCTGTGAGGTCGTTGAAACAAGGTGGGGGGCATGGTGGGCGGCAAGAACCCAAGGTCTTG
AGCCCTTCGCTAATGCGGGAAAGCTCTTATTCGGGTGAGATGGGCTGGGCACCATCTGGGGACCCTGACG
TGAAGTTTGTCACTGACTGGAGAACTCGGTTTGTCGTCTGTTGCGGGGGCGGCAGTTATGGCGGTGCCGT
TGGGCAGTGCACCCGTACCTTTGGGAGCGCGCGCCCTCGTCGTGTCGTGACGTCACCCGTTCTGTTGGCT
TATAATGCAGGGTGGGGCCACCTGCCGGTAGGTGTGCGGTAGGCTTTTCTCCGTCGCAGGACGCAGGGTT
CGGGCCTAGGGTAGGCTCTCCTGAATCGACAGGCGCCGGACCTCTGGTGAGGGGAGGGATAAGTGAGGCG
TCAGTTTCTTTGGTCGGTTTTATGTACCTATCTTCTTAAGTAGCTGAAGCTCCGGTTTTGAACTATGCGC
TCGGGGTTGGCGAGTGTGTTTTGTGAAGTTTTTTAGGCACCTTTTGAAATGTAATCATTTGGGTCAATAT
GTAATTTTCAGTGTTAGACTTGTAAATTGTCCGCTAAATTCTGGCCGTTTTTGGCTTTTTTGTTAGACAA
CATGGGTAAAAAGCCTGAACTCACCGCGACGTCTGTCGAGAAGTTTCTGATCGAAAAGTTCGACAGCGTC
TCCGACCTGATGCAGCTCTCGGAGGGCGAAGAATCTCGTGCTTTCAGCTTCGATGTAGGAGGGCGTGGAT
ATGTCCTGCGGGTAAATAGCTGCGCCGATGGTTTCTACAAAGATCGTTATGTTTATCGGCACTTTGCATC
CGCCGCGCTCCCGATTCCGGAAGTGCTTGACATTGGGGAGTTCAGCGAGAGCCTGACCTATTGCATCTCC
CGCCGTGCACAGGGTGTCACGTTGCAAGACCTGCCTGAAACCGAACTGCCCGCTGTTCTGCAGCCGGTCG
CGGAGGCAATGGATGCCATCGCTGCCGCCGATCTTAGCCAGACGAGCGGGTTCGGCCCATTCGGACCGCA
AGGAATCGGTCAATACACTACATGGCGTGATTTCATATGCGCGATTGCTGATCCCCATGTGTATCACTGG
CAAACTGTGATGGACGACACCGTCAGTGCGTCCGTCGCGCAGGCTCTCGATGAGCTGATGCTTTGGGCCG
AGGACTGCCCCGAAGTCCGGCACCTCGTGCACGCGGATTTCGGCTCCAACAATGTCCTGACGGACAATGG
CCGCATAACAGCGGTCATTGACTGGAGCGAGGCGATGTTCGGGGATTCCCAATACGAGGTCGCCAACATC
TTCTTCTGGAGGCCGTGGTTGGCTTGTATGGAGCAGCAGACGCGCTACTTCGAGCGGAGGCATCCGGAGC
TTGCAGGATCGCCCCGGCTCCGGGCGTATATGCTCCGCATTGGTCTTGACCAACTCTATCAGAGCTTGGT
TGACGGCAATTTCGATGATGCAGCTTGGGCGCAGGGTCGATGCGACGCAATCGTCCGATCCGGAGCCGGG
ACTGTCGGGCGTACACAAATCGCCCGCAGAAGCGCCGCCGTCTGGACCGATGGCTGTGTAGAAGTACTCG
CCGATAGTGGAAACCGACGCCCCAGCACTCGTCCGAGGGCAAAGGAATAAGCTAGTATGTAAGCCTAGTC
TTAGATAATAAAATCGCTATCCATCGAAGATGGATGTGTGTTGGTTTTTTGTGTGTGTAACGCTAGGCGC
GCCTGGTGTACCGAGAACGATCCTCTCAGTGCGAGTCTCGACGATCCATATCGTTGCTTGGCAGTCAGCC
AGTCGGAATCCAGCTTGGGACCCAGGAAGTCCAATCGTCAGATATTGTACTCAAGCCTGGTCACGGCAGC
GTACCGATCTGTTTAAACCTAGATATTGATAGTCTGATCGGTCAACGTATAATCGAGTCCTAGCTTTTGC
AAACATCTATCAAGAGACAGGATCAGCAGGAGGCTTTCGCATGAGTATTCAACATTTCCGTGTCGCCCTT
ATTCCCTTTTTTGCGGCATTTTGCCTTCCTGTTTTTGCTCACCCAGAAACGCTGGTGAAAGTAAAAGATG
CTGAAGATCAGTTGGGTGCGCGAGTGGGTTACATCGAACTGGATCTCAACAGCGGTAAGATCCTTGAGAG
TTTTCGCCCCGAAGAACGCTTTCCAATGATGAGCACTTTTAAAGTTCTGCTATGTGGCGCGGTATTATCC
CGTATTGACGCCGGGCAAGAGCAACTCGGTCGCCGCATACACTATTCTCAGAATGACTTGGTTGAGTATT
CACCAGTCACAGAAAAGCATCTTACGGATGGCATGACAGTAAGAGAATTATGCAGTGCTGCCATAACCAT
GAGTGATAACACTGCGGCCAACTTACTTCTGACAACGATTGGAGGACCGAAGGAGCTAACCGCTTTTTTG
CACAACATGGGGGATCATGTAACTCGCCTTGATCGTTGGGAACCGGAGCTGAATGAAGCCATACCAAACG
ACGAGCGTGACACCACGATGCCTGTAGCAATGGCAACAACCTTGCGTAAACTATTAACTGGCGAACTACT
TACTCTAGCTTCCCGGCAACAGTTGATAGACTGGATGGAGGCGGATAAAGTTGCAGGACCACTTCTGCGC
TCGGCCCTTCCGGCTGGCTGGTTTATTGCTGATAAATCTGGAGCCGGTGAGCGTGGGTCTCGCGGTATCA
TTGCAGCACTGGGGCCAGATGGTAAGCCCTCCCGTATCGTAGTTATCTACACGACGGGGAGTCAGGCAAC
TATGGATGAACGAAATAGACAGATCGCTGAGATAGGTGCCTCACTGATTAAGCATTGGTAACCGATTCTA
GGTGCATTGGCGCAGAAAAAAATGCCTGATGCGACGCTGCGCGTCTTATACTCCCACATATGCCAGATTC
AGCAACGGATACGGCTTCCCCAACTTGCCCACTTCCATACGTGTCCTCCTTACCAGAAATTTATCCTTAA
GATCGTTTAAACTCGACTCTGGCTCTATCGAATCTCCGTCGTTTCGAGCTTACGCGAACAGCCGTGGCGC
TCATTTGCTCGTCGGGCATCGAATCTCGTCAGCTATCGTCAGCTTACCTTTTTGGCAGCGATCGCGGCTC
CCGACATCTTGGACCATTAGCTCCACAGGTATCTTCTTCCCTCTAGTGGTCATAACAGCAGCTTCAGCTA
CCTCTCAATTCAAAAAACCCCTCAAGACCCGTTTAGAGGCCCCAAGGGGTTATGCTATCAATCGTTGCGT
TACACACACAAAAAACCAACACACATCCATCTTCGATGGATAGCGATTTTATTATCTAACTGCTGATCGA
GTGTAGCCAGATCTAGTAATCAATTACGGGGTCATTAGTTCATAGCCCATATATGGAGTTCCGCGTTACA
TAACTTACGGTAAATGGCCCGCCTGGCTGACCGCCCAACGACCCCCGCCCATTGACGTCAATAATGACGT
ATGTTCCCATAGTAACGCCAATAGGGACTTTCCATTGACGTCAATGGGTGGAGTATTTACGGTAAACTGC
CCACTTGGCAGTACATCAAGTGTATCATATGCCAAGTACGCCCCCTATTGACGTCAATGACGGTAAATGG
CCCGCCTGGCATTATGCCCAGTACATGACCTTATGGGACTTTCCTACTTGGCAGTACATCTACGTATTAG
TCATCGCTATTACCATGCTGATGCGGTTTTGGCAGTACATCAATGGGCGTGGATAGCGGTTTGACTCACG
GGGATTTCCAAGTCTCCACCCCATTGACGTCAATGGGAGTTTGTTTTGGCACCAAAATCAACGGGACTTT
CCAAAATGTCGTAACAACTCCGCCCCATTGACGCAAATGGGCGGTAGGCGTGTACGGTGGGAGGTCTATA
TAAGCAGAGCTGGTTTAGTGAACCGTCAGATCAGATCTTTGTCGATCCTACCATCCACTCGACACACCCG
CCAGCGGCCGC
